>Addgene plasmid #57522 | mEos4b-Zyxin-6 | depositor partial sequence | sequence record 88662 | insert sequence
CAGATCCGCTAGCGCTACCGGACTCAGATCTCGAGCTCAAGCTTCGAATTCCATGGCGGCCCCCCGCCCG
TCTCCCGCGATCCCCGTTTCGGTCTCGGCTCCGGCTTTTTACGCCCCGCAGAAGAAGTTCGGCCCTGTGG
TGGCCCCAAAGCCCAAAGTGAATCCCTTCCGGCCCAGGGACAGCGAGCCTCCCCCGGCACCCGGGGCCCA
GCGCGCACAGATGGGCCGGGTGGGCGATATTCCCCCGCCGCCCCCGGAAGACTTTCCCCTGCCTCCACCT
CCCCTTGCTGGGGATGGCGACGATGCAGAGGGTGCTCTGGGAGGTGCCTTCCCGCCGCCCCCTCCCCCGA
TCGAGGAATCATTTCCCCCTGCGCCTCTGGAGGAGGAGATCTTCCCTTCCCCGCCGCCTCCTCCGGAGGA
GGAGGGAGGGCCTGAGGCCCCCATACCGCCCCCACCACAGCCCAGGGAGAAGGTGAGCAGTATTGATTTG
GAGATCGACTCTCTGTCCTCACTGCTGGATGACATGACCAAGAATGATCCTTTCAAAGCCCGGGTGTCAT
CTGGATATGTGCCCCCACCAGTGGCCACTCCATTCAGTTCCAAGTCCAGTACCAAGCCTGCAGCCGGGGG
CACAGCACCCCTGCCTCCTTGGAAGTCCCCTTCCAGCTCCCAGCCTCTGCCCCAGGTTCCGGCTCCGGCT
CAGAGCCAGACACAGTTCCATGTTCAGCCCCAGCCCCAGCCCAAGCCTCAGGTCCAACTCCATGTCCAGT
CCCAGACCCAGCCTGTGTCTTTGGCTAACACCCAGCCCCGAGGGCCCCCAGCCTCATCTCCGGCTCCAGC
CCCTAAGTTTTCTCCAGTGACTCCTAAGTTTACTCCTGTGGCTTCCAAGTTCAGTCCTGGAGCCCCAGGT
GGATCTGGGTCACAACCAAATCAAAAATTGGGGCACCCCGAAGCTCTTTCTGCTGGCACAGGCTCCCCTC
AACCTCCCAGCTTCACCTATGCCCAGCAGAGGGAGAAGCCCCGAGTGCAGGAGAAGCAGCACCCCGTGCC
CCCACCGGCTCAGAACCAAAACCAGGTGCGCTCCCCTGGGGCCCCAGGGCCCCTGACTCTGAAGGAGGTG
GAGGAGCTGGAGCAGCTGACCCAGCAGCTAATGCAGGACATGGAGCATCCTCAGAGGCAGAATGTGGCTG
TCAACGAACTCTGCGGCCGATGCCATCAACCCCTGGCCCGGGCGCAGCCAGCCGTCCGCGCTCTAGGGCA
GCTGTTCCACATCGCCTGCTTCACCTGCCACCAGTGTGCGCAGCAGCTCCAGGGCCAGCAGTTCTACAGT
CTGGAGGGGGCGCCGTACTGCGAGGGCTGTTACACTGACACCCTGGAGAAGTGTAACACCTGCGGGGAGC
CCATCACTGACCGCATGCTGAGGGCCACGGGCAAGGCCTATCACCCGCACTGCTTCACCTGTGTGGTCTG
CGCCCGCCCCCTGGAGGGCACCTCCTTCATCGTGGACCAGGCCAACCGGCCCCACTGTGTCCCCGACTAC
CACAAGCAGTACGCCCCGAGGTGCTCCGTCTGCTCTGAGCCCATCATGCCTGAGCCTGGCCGAGATGAGA
CTGTGCGAGTGGTCGCCCTGGACAAGAACTTCCACATGAAGTGTTACAAGTGTGAGGACTGCGGGAAGCC
CCTGTCGATTGAGGCAGATGACAATGGCTGCTTCCCCCTGGACGGTCACGTGCTCTGTCGGAAGTGCCAC
ACTGCTAGAGCCCAGACGGATCCACCGGTCGCCACCATGGTGAGTGCGATTAAGCCAGACATGAGGATCA
AACTCCGTATGGAAGGCAACGTAAACGGGCACCACTTTGTGATCGACGGAGATGGTACAGGCAAGCCTTA
TGAGGGAAAACAGACCATGGATCTTGAAGTCAAAGAGGGCGGACCTCTGCCTTTTGCCTTTGATATCCTG
ACCACTGCATTCCATTACGGCAACAGGGTATTCGTGAAATATCCAGACAACATACAAGACTATTTTAAGC
AGTCGTTTCCTAAGGGGTATTCGTGGGAACGAAGCTTGACTTTCGAAGACGGGGGCATTTGCAATGCCAG
AAACGACATAACAATGGAAGGGGACACTTTCTATAATAAAGTTCGATTTTATGGTACCAACTTTCCCGCC
AATGGTCCAGTTATGCAGAAGAAGACGCTGAAATGGGAGCCCTCCACTGAGAAAATGTATGTGCGTGATG
GAGTGCTGACGGGTGATATTGAGATGGCTTTGTTGCTTGAAGGAAATGCCCATTACCGATGTGACTTCAG
AACTACTTACAAAGCTAAGGAGAAGGGTGTCAAGTTACCAGGCGCCCACTTTGTGGACCACGCCATTGAG
ATTTTAAGCCATGACAAAGATTACAACAAGGTTAAGCTGTATGAGCATGCTGTTGCTCATTCTGGATTGC
CTGACAATGCCAGACGATAAGCGGCCGCGACTCTAGATCATAATCAGCCATACCACATTGTA
