>Addgene plasmid #57522 | mEos4b-Zyxin-6 | addgene partial sequence | sequence record 119794 | tagBFP-R 5'-cctcatggtctgtgttccct-3'
GTGGTGCCCGTTTACGTTGCCTTCCATACGGAGTTTGATCCTCATGTCTGGCTTAATCGCACTCACCATG
GTGGCGACCGGTGGATCCGTCTGGGCTCTAGCAGTGTGGCACTTCCGACAGAGCACGTGACCGTCCAGGG
GGAAGCAGCCATTGTCATCTGCCTCAATCGACAGGGGCTTCCCGCAGTCCTCACACTTGTAACACTTCAT
GTGGAAGTTCTTGTCCAGGGCGACCACTCGCACAGTCTCATCTCGGCCAGGCTCAGGCATGATGGGCTCA
GAGCAGACGGAGCACCTCGGGGCGTACTGCTTGTGGTAGTCGGGGACACAGTGGGGCCGGTTGGCCTGGT
CCACGATGAAGGAGGTGCCCTCCAGGGGGCGGGCGCAGACCACACAGGTGAAGCAGTGCGGGTGATAGGC
CTTGCCCGTGGCCCTCAGCATGCGGTCAGTGATGGGCTCCCCGCAGGTGTTACACTTCTCCAGGGTGTCA
GTGTAACAGCCCTCGCAGTACGGCGCCCCCTCCAGACTGTAGAACTGCTGGCCCTGGAGCTGCTGCGCAC
ACTGGTGGCAGGTGAAGCAGGCGATGTGGAACAGCTGCCCTAGAGCGCGGACGGCTGGCTGCGCCCGGGC
CAGGGGTTGATGGCATCGGCCGCAGAGTTCGTTGACAGCCACATTCTGCCTCTGAGGATGCTCCATGTCC
TGCATTAGCTGCTGGGTCAGCTGCTCCAGCTCCTCCACCTCCTTCAGAGTCAGGGGCCCTGGGGCCCCAG
GGGAGCGCACC
