[The description below was written by a language model from this plasmid's Addgene catalogue record.]
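Description:
mEos4b-Zyxin-6 is a mammalian expression plasmid that produces human zyxin (ZYX) fused to the photoconvertible fluorescent protein mEos4b. It is built on an mEos4b vector backbone of about 4.75 kb excluding the insert. In bacteria it is maintained as a high-copy plasmid under kanamycin selection, and it carries a neomycin resistance marker so that transfected mammalian cells can be selected with G418. The record does not provide a feature table, so the origin of replication, the polyadenylation signal and the arrangement of the resistance cassette are not explicitly documented. The use of an SV40 polyA reverse sequencing primer does suggest an SV40 polyadenylation signal downstream of the fusion.

Expression of the fusion is driven by the CMV promoter, a strong constitutive promoter in most mammalian cell lines. Zyxin is a LIM-domain protein that concentrates at focal adhesions, and the stated purpose of the construct is to act as a focal adhesion localization marker. mEos4b is a green-to-red photoconvertible protein. The listed spectral values correspond to its two states, with excitation and emission at 505/516 nm for the green form and 569/581 nm after conversion to the red form. This property makes such fusions suitable for live or fixed cell imaging of adhesion structures, for tracking photoconverted subpopulations, and for single-molecule localization approaches such as PALM, although the record itself specifies only the localization and spectra. The record does not state the orientation of the tag relative to zyxin, the linker between them (the "6" in the name may refer to linker length) or the cloning method.
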