Addgene plasmid #57522: mEos4b-Zyxin-6
Purpose: Localization: Focal Adhesions, Excitation: 505 / 569, Emission: 516 / 581
Depositing lab: Michael Davidson & Loren Looger. Depositing organization: Florida State University, Tallahassee.
Backbone
  Vector backbone: mEos4b
  Backbone size w/o insert (bp): 4750
  Vector type: Mammalian Expression
  Selectable markers: Neomycin (select with G418)
Growth in bacteria
  Bacterial resistance: Kanamycin, 50 μg/mL
  Growth temperature: 37°C
  Growth strain: DH5alpha
  Copy number: High Copy
Gene/Insert
  Gene/Insert name: Zyxin (alt name: NM_003461)
  Species: H. sapiens (human)
  Entrez Gene: ZYX (a.k.a. ESP-2, HED-2)
  Promoter: CMV
  Tag / fusion protein: mEos4b
  Cloning method: Unknown
  Sequencing primers: 5′ CMV-F; 3′ SV40pA-R
Terms and licenses: Academic/Nonprofit Terms; Industry Terms
Depositor comments: . Excitation = 505 / 569; Emission = 516 / 581
How to cite: mEos4b-Zyxin-6 was a gift from Michael Davidson & Loren Looger (Addgene plasmid # 57522 ; http://n2t.net/addgene:57522 ; RRID:Addgene_57522)
